>Addgene plasmid #66597 | pCIneo-lambdaN-HA-HsEDC4 | depositor full sequence | sequence record 113879 | pCIneo-lambdaN-HA-HsEDC4 sequence 9760 bps
TCAATATTGGCCATTAGCCATATTATTCATTGGTTATATAGCATAAATCAATATTGGCTATTGGCCATTG
CATACGTTGTATCTATATCATAATATGTACATTTATATTGGCTCATGTCCAATATGACCGCCATGTTGGC
ATTGATTATTGACTAGTTATTAATAGTAATCAATTACGGGGTCATTAGTTCATAGCCCATATATGGAGTT
CCGCGTTACATAACTTACGGTAAATGGCCCGCCTGGCTGACCGCCCAACGACCCCCGCCCATTGACGTCA
ATAATGACGTATGTTCCCATAGTAACGCCAATAGGGACTTTCCATTGACGTCAATGGGTGGAGTATTTAC
GGTAAACTGCCCACTTGGCAGTACATCAAGTGTATCATATGCCAAGTCCGCCCCCTATTGACGTCAATGA
CGGTAAATGGCCCGCCTGGCATTATGCCCAGTACATGACCTTACGGGACTTTCCTACTTGGCAGTACATC
TACGTATTAGTCATCGCTATTACCATGGTGATGCGGTTTTGGCAGTACACCAATGGGCGTGGATAGCGGT
TTGACTCACGGGGATTTCCAAGTCTCCACCCCATTGACGTCAATGGGAGTTTGTTTTGGCACCAAAATCA
ACGGGACTTTCCAAAATGTCGTAACAACTGCGATCGCCCGCCCCGTTGACGCAAATGGGCGGTAGGCGTG
TACGGTGGGAGGTCTATATAAGCAGAGCTCGTTTAGTGAACCGTCAGATCACTAGAAGCTTTATTGCGGT
AGTTTATCACAGTTAAATTGCTAACGCAGTCAGTGCTTCTGACACAACAGTCTCGAACTTAAGCTGCAGT
GACTCTCTTAAGGTAGCCTTGCAGAAGTTGGTCGTGAGGCACTGGGCAGGTAAGTATCAAGGTTACAAGA
CAGGTTTAAGGAGACCAATAGAAACTGGGCTTGTCGAGACAGAGAAGACTCTTGCGTTTCTGATAGGCAC
CTATTGGTCTTACTGACATCCACTTTGCCTTTCTCTCCACAGGTGTCCACTCCCAGTTCAATTACAGCTC
TTAAGGCTAGAGTACTTAATACGACTCACTATAGGCTAGCCACCATGGACGCACAAACACGACGACGTGA
GCGTCGCGCTGAGAAACAAGCTCAATGGAAAGCTGCAAACCCACCGCTCGAGAATTCAATGGCTTACCCA
TACGATGTTCCAGATTACGCTATGGCCTCCTGCGCGAGCATCGACATCGAGGACGCCACGCAGCACCTGC
GGGACATCCTCAAGCTGGACCGGCCCGCGGGCGGCCCCAGTGCAGAGAGCCCACGGCCATCCAGTGCCTA
CAATGGGGACCTCAATGGACTTCTGGTCCCAGACCCGCTCTGCTCAGGTGATAGTACCTCAGCAAACAAG
ACTGGTCTTCGGACCATGCCACCCATTAACCTGCAAGAGAAGCAGGTCATCTGTCTCTCAGGAGATGATA
GCTCCACCTGCATTGGGATTTTGGCCAAGGAGGTGGAGATTGTGGCTAGCAGTGACTCTAGCATTTCAAG
CAAGGCCCGGGGAAGCAACAAGGTGAAAATTCAGCCTGTCGCCAAGTATGACTGGGAACAGAAGTACTAC
TATGGCAACCTGATTGCTGTGTCTAACTCCTTCTTGGCCTATGCCATTCGGGCTGCCAACAATGGCTCTG
CCATGGTGCGGGTGATCAGCGTCAGCACTTCGGAGCGGACCTTGCTCAAGGGCTTCACAGGCAGTGTGGC
TGATCTGGCTTTCGCGCACCTCAACTCTCCACAGCTGGCCTGCCTGGATGAGGCAGGCAACCTGTTCGTG
TGGCGCTTGGCTCTGGTTAATGGCAAAATTCAAGAAGAGATCTTGGTCCATATTCGGCAGCCAGAGGGCA
CGCCACTGAACCACTTTCGCAGGATCATCTGGTGCCCCTTCATCCCTGAGGAGAGCGAAGACTGCTGTGA
GGAGAGCAGCCCAACAGTGGCCCTGCTGCATGAAGACCGGGCTGAGGTGTGGGACCTGGACATGCTCCGC
TCCAGCCACAGTACCTGGCCTGTGGATGTTAGCCAGATCAAGCAGGGCTTCATTGTGGTAAAAGGTCATA
GCACGTGCCTCAGTGAAGGAGCCCTCTCTCCTGATGGGACTGTGCTGGCTACTGCGAGCCACGATGGCTA
TGTCAAGTTCTGGCAGATCTACATTGAGGGGCAAGATGAGCCAAGGTGTCTGCACGAGTGGAAACCTCAT
GATGGGCGGCCCCTCTCCTGCCTCCTGTTCTGTGACAACCATAAGAAACAAGACCCTGATGTCCCTTTCT
GGAGGTTCCTTATTACTGGTGCTGACCAGAACCGAGAGTTAAAGATGTGGTGTACAGTATCCTGGACCTG
CCTGCAGACTATTCGCTTCTCCCCAGATATCTTCAGCTCAGTGAGTGTGCCCCCTAGCCTCAAGGTTTGC
TTGGACCTCTCAGCAGAATACCTGATTCTCAGCGATGTGCAACGGAAGGTCCTCTATGTGATGGAGCTGC
TGCAAAACCAGGAGGAGGGCCACGCCTGCTTCAGCTCCATCTCGGAGTTCCTGCTCACCCACCCTGTGCT
GAGCTTTGGTATCCAGGTTGTGAGTCGCTGCCGGCTACGGCACACTGAGGTGCTGCCTGCCGAAGAGGAA
AATGACAGCCTGGGTGCTGATGGTACCCATGGAGCCGGTGCCATGGAGTCTGCGGCCGGTGTGCTCATCA
AGCTCTTTTGTGTGCATACTAAGGCACTGCAAGATGTGCAGATCCGCTTCCAGCCACAGCTGAACCCTGA
TGTGGTGGCCCCACTGCCCACCCACACTGCCCACGAGGACTTCACATTTGGAGAGTCTCGGCCCGAACTG
GGCTCTGAGGGCCTGGGGTCAGCCGCTCACGGCTCCCAGCCTGACCTCCGACGAATCGTGGAGCTGCCTG
CACCTGCCGACTTCCTCAGTCTGAGCAGTGAGACCAAGCCCAAGTTGATGACACCTGACGCCTTCATGAC
ACCTAGCGCCTCCTTGCAGCAGATCACTGCCTCTCCCAGCAGCAGCAGCAGCGGTAGCAGCAGCAGCAGC
AGCAGTAGCAGCAGCTCCCTTACAGCTGTGTCTGCCATGAGCAGCACCTCAGCTGTGGACCCCTCCTTGA
CCAGGCCACCTGAGGAGCTGACCTTGAGCCCCAAGCTGCAGCTGGATGGCAGCCTGACAATGAGCAGCAG
TGGCAGCCTTCAGGCAAGCCCGCGTGGCCTCCTGCCTGGCCTGCTCCCAGCCCCAGCTGACAAACTGACT
CCCAAGGGGCCGGGCCAGGTGCCTACTGCCACCTCTGCACTGTCCCTGGAGCTGCAGGAAGTGGAGCCCC
TGGGGCTACCCCAAGCCTCCCCTAGCCGCACTCGTTCCCCTGATGTCATCTCCTCAGCTTCCACTGCCCT
GTCCCAGGACATCCCTGAGATTGCATCTGAGGCCCTGTCCCGTGGTTTTGGCTCCTCTGCACCAGAGGGC
CTTGAGCCAGACAGTATGGCTTCAGCCGCCTCGGCACTGCACCTGCTGTCCCCACGGCCCCGGCCAGGGC
CCGAGCTCGGCCCCCAGCTCGGGCTTGATGGAGGCCCTGGGGATGGAGATCGGCATAATACCCCCTCCCT
CCTGGAGGCAGCCTTGACCCAGGAGGCCTCGACTCCTGACAGTCAGGTTTGGCCCACAGCACCTGACATT
ACTCGTGAGACCTGCAGCACCCTGGCAGAAAGCCCCAGGAATGGCCTTCAGGAAAAGCACAAGAGCCTGG
CCTTCCACCGACCACCATATCACCTGCTGCAGCAACGTGACAGCCAGGATGCCAGTGCTGAGCAAAGTGA
CCATGATGATGAGGTGGCCAGCCTTGCCTCTGCTTCAGGAGGCTTTGGCACCAAAGTTCCTGCTCCACGG
CTGCCTGCCAAGGACTGGAAGACCAAGGGATCCCCTCGAACCTCACCCAAGCTCAAGAGGAAAAGCAAGA
AGGATGATGGGGATGCAGCCATGGGATCCCGGCTCACAGAGCACCAGGTGGCAGAGCCCCCTGAGGACTG
GCCAGCACTAATTTGGCAACAGCAGAGAGAGCTGGCAGAGCTGCGGCACAGCCAGGAAGAGCTGCTGCAG
CGTCTGTGTACCCAACTCGAAGGCCTGCAGAGCACAGTCACAGGCCACGTAGAACGTGCCCTTGAGACTC
GGCACGAGCAGGAACAGCGGCGGCTGGAGCGAGCACTGGCTGAGGGGCAGCAGCGGGGAGGGCAGCTGCA
GGAGCAGCTGACACAACAGTTGTCCCAAGCACTGTCGTCAGCTGTAGCTGGGCGGCTAGAGCGCAGCATA
CGGGATGAGATCAAGAAGACAGTCCCTCCATGTGTCTCAAGGAGTCTGGAGCCTATGGCAGGCCAACTGA
GCAACTCAGTGGCTACCAAGCTCACAGCTGTGGAGGGCAGCATGAAAGAGAACATCTCCAAGCTGCTCAA
GTCCAAGAACTTGACTGATGCCATCGCCCGAGCAGCTGCAGACACATTACAAGGGCCGATGCAGGCTGCC
TACCGGGAAGCCTTCCAGAGTGTGGTGCTGCCGGCCTTTGAGAAGAGCTGCCAGGCCATGTTCCAGCAAA
TCAATGATAGCTTCCGGCTGGGGACACAGGAATACTTGCAGCAGCTAGAAAGCCACATGAAGAGCCGGAA
GGCACGGGAACAGGAGGCCAGGGAGCCTGTGCTAGCCCAGCTGCGGGGCCTGGTCAGCACACTGCAGAGT
GCCACTGAGCAGATGGCAGCCACCGTGGCCGGCAGTGTTCGTGCTGAGGTGCAGCACCAGCTGCATGTGG
CTGTGGGCAGCCTGCAGGAGTCCATTTTAGCACAGGTACAGCGCATCGTTAAGGGTGAGGTGAGTGTGGC
GCTCAAGGAGCAGCAGGCCGCCGTCACCTCCAGCATCATGCAGGCCATGCGCTCAGCTGCTGGCACACCT
GTCCCCTCTGCCCACCTTGACTGCCAGGCCCAGCAAGCCCATATCCTGCAGCTGCTGCAGCAGGGCCACC
TCAATCAGGCCTTCCAGCAGGCGCTGACAGCTGCTGACCTGAACCTGGTGCTGTATGTGTGTGAAACTGT
GGACCCAGCCCAGGTTTTTGGGCAGCCACCCTGCCCGCTCTCCCAGCCTGTGCTCCTTTCCCTCATCCAG
CAGCTGGCATCTGACCTTGGCACTCGAACTGACCTCAAGCTCAGCTACCTGGAAGAGGCCGTGATGCACC
TGGACCACAGTGACCCCATCACTCGGGACCACATGGGCTCCGTTATGGCCCAGGTGCGCCAAAAGCTTTT
TCAGTTCCTGCAGGCTGAGCCACACAACTCACTTGGCAAAGCAGCTCGGCGTCTCAGCCTCATGCTGCAT
GGCCTCGTGACCCCCAGCCTCCCTTAGGCGGCCGCTTCCCTTTAGTGAGGGTTAATGCTTCGAGCAGACA
TGATAAGATACATTGATGAGTTTGGACAAACCACAACTAGAATGCAGTGAAAAAAATGCTTTATTTGTGA
AATTTGTGATGCTATTGCTTTATTTGTAACCATTATAAGCTGCAATAAACAAGTTAACAACAACAATTGC
ATTCATTTTATGTTTCAGGTTCAGGGGGAGATGTGGGAGGTTTTTTAAAGCAAGTAAAACCTCTACAAAT
GTGGTAAAATCCGATAAGGATCGATCCGGGCTGGCGTAATAGCGAAGAGGCCCGCACCGATCGCCCTTCC
CAACAGTTGCGCAGCCTGAATGGCGAATGG
[124 nt withheld, positions 5771-5894]
C
[91 nt withheld, positions 5896-5986]
A
[49 nt withheld, positions 5988-6036]
CCTTTGACGTTGGAGTCCACGTTCTTT
[37 nt withheld, positions 6064-6100]
ACCCTATCTCGGTCTATTCTTTTGATTTATAAGGGATTTTGCCGATTTCGGCCTATTGGTTAAAAAATGA
GCTGATTTAACAAAAATTTAACGCGAATTTTAACAAAATATTAACGCTTACAATTTCCTGATGCGGTATT
TTCTCCTTACGCATCTGTGCGGTATTTCACACCGCATACGCGGATCTGCGCAGCACCATGGCCTGAAATA
ACCTCTGAAAGAGGAACTTGGTTAGGTACCTTCTGAGGCGGAAAGAACCAGCTGTGGAATGTGTGTCAGT
TAGGGTGTGGAAAGTCCCCAGGCTCCCCAGCAGGCAGAAGTATGCAAAGCATGCATCTCAATTAGTCAGC
AACCAGGTGTGGAAAGTCCCCAGGCTCCCCAGCAGGCAGAAGTATGCAAAGCATGCATCTCAATTAGTCA
GCAACCATAGTCCCGCCCCTAACTCCGCCCATCCCGCCCCTAACTCCGCCCAGTTCCGCCCATTCTCCGC
CCCATGGCTGACTAATTTTTTTTATTTATGCAGAGGCCGAGGCCGCCTCGGCCTCTGAGCTATTCCAGAA
GTAGTGAGGAGGCTTTTTTGGAGGCCTAGGCTTTTGCAAAAAGCTTGATTCTTCTGACACAACAGTCTCG
AACTTAAGGCTAGAGCCACCATGATTGAACAAGATGGATTGCACGCAGGTTCTCCGGCCGCTTGGGTGGA
GAGGCTATTCGGCTATGACTGGGCACAACAGACAATCGGCTGCTCTGATGCCGCCGTGTTCCGGCTGTCA
GCGCAGGGGCGCCCGGTTCTTTTTGTCAAGACCGACCTGTCCGGTGCCCTGAATGAACTGCAGGACGAGG
CAGCGCGGCTATCGTGGCTGGCCACGACGGGCGTTCCTTGCGCAGCTGTGCTCGACGTTGTCACTGAAGC
GGGAAGGGACTGGCTGCTATTGGGCGAAGTGCCGGGGCAGGATCTCCTGTCATCTCACCTTGCTCCTGCC
GAGAAAGTATCCATCATGGCTGATGCAATGCGGCGGCTGCATACGCTTGATCCGGCTACCTGCCCATTCG
ACCACCAAGCGAAACATCGCATCGAGCGAGCACGTACTCGGATGGAAGCCGGTCTTGTCGATCAGGATGA
TCTGGACGAAGAGCATCAGGGGCTCGCGCCAGCCGAACTGTTCGCCAGGCTCAAGGCGCGCATGCCCGAC
GGCGAGGATCTCGTCGTGACCCATGGCGATGCCTGCTTGCCGAATATCATGGTGGAAAATGGCCGCTTTT
CTGGATTCATCGACTGTGGCCGGCTGGGTGTGGCGGACCGCTATCAGGACATAGCGTTGGCTACCCGTGA
TATTGCTGAAGAGCTTGGCGGCGAATGGGCTGACCGCTTCCTCGTGCTTTACGGTATCGCCGCTCCCGAT
TCGCAGCGCATCGCCTTCTATCGCCTTCTTGACGAGTTCTTCTGAGCGGGACTCTGGGGTTCGAAATGAC
CGACCAAGCGACGCCCAACCTGCCATCACGATGGCCGCAATAAAATATCTTTATTTTCATTACATCTGTG
TGTTGGTTTTTTGTGTGAATCGATAGCGATAAGGATCCGCGTATGGTGCACTCTCAGTACAATCTGCTCT
GATGCCGCATAGTTAAGCCAGCCCCGACACCCGCCAACACCCGCTGACGCGCCCTGACGGGCTTGTCTGC
TCCCGGCATCCGCTTACAGACAAGCTGTGACCGTCTCCGGGAGCTGCATGTGTCAGAGGTTTTCACCGTC
ATCACCGAAACGCGCGAGACGAAAGGGCCTCGTGATACGCCTATTTTTATAGGTTAATGTCATGATAATA
ATGGTTTCTTAGACGTCAGGTGGCACTTTTCGGGGAAATGTGCGCGGAACCCCTATTTGTTTATTTTTCT
AAATACATTCAAATATGTATCCGCTCATGAGACAATAACCCTGATAAATGCTTCAATAATATTGAAAAAG
GAAGAGTATGAGTATTCAACATTTCCGTGTCGCCCTTATTCCCTTTTTTGCGGCATTTTGCCTTCCTGTT
TTTGCTCACCCAGAAACGCTGGTGAAAGTAAAAGATGCTGAAGATCAGTTGGGTGCACGAGTGGGTTACA
TCGAACTGGATCTCAACAGCGGTAAGATCCTTGAGAGTTTTCGCCCCGAAGAACGTTTTCCAATGATGAG
CACTTTTAAAGTTCTGCTATGTGGCGCGGTATTATCCCGTATTGACGCCGGGCAAGAGCAACTCGGTCGC
CGCATACACTATTCTCAGAATGACTTGGTTGAGTACTCACCAGTCACAGAAAAGCATCTTACGGATGGCA
TGACAGTAAGAGAATTATGCAGTGCTGCCATAACCATGAGTGATAACACTGCGGCCAACTTACTTCTGAC
AACGATCGGAGGACCGAAGGAGCTAACCGCTTTTTTGCACAACATGGGGGATCATGTAACTCGCCTTGAT
CGTTGGGAACCGGAGCTGAATGAAGCCATACCAAACGACGAGCGTGACACCACGATGCCTGTAGCAATGG
CAACAACGTTGCGCAAACTATTAACTGGCGAACTACTTACTCTAGCTTCCCGGCAACAATTAATAGACTG
GATGGAGGCGGATAAAGTTGCAGGACCACTTCTGCGCTCGGCCCTTCCGGCTGGCTGGTTTATTGCTGAT
AAATCTGGAGCCGGTGAGCGTGGGTCTCGCGGTATCATTGCAGCACTGGGGCCAGATGGTAAGCCCTCCC
GTATCGTAGTTATCTACACGACGGGGAGTCAGGCAACTATGGATGAACGAAATAGACAGATCGCTGAGAT
AGGTGCCTCACTGATTAAGCATTGGTAACTGTCAGACCAAGTTTACTCATATATACTTTAGATTGATTTA
AAACTTCATTTTTAATTTAAAAGGATCTAGGTGAAGATCCTTTTTGATAATCTCATGACCAAAATCCCTT
AACGTGAGTTTTCGTTCCACTGAGCGTCAGACCCCGTAGAAAAGATCAAAGGATCTTCTTGAGATCCTTT
TTTTCTGCGCGTAATCTGCTGCTTGCAAACAAAAAAACCACCGCTACCAGCGGTGGTTTGTTTGCCGGAT
CAAGAGCTACCAACTCTTTTTCCGAAGGTAACTGGCTTCAGCAGAGCGCAGATACCAAATACTGTTCTTC
TAGTGTAGCCGTAGTTAGGCCACCACTTCAAGAACTCTGTAGCACCGCCTACATACCTCGCTCTGCTAAT
CCTGTTACCAGTGGCTGCTGCCAGTGGCGATAAGTCGTGTCTTACCGGGTTGGACTCAAGACGATAGTTA
CCGGATAAGGCGCAGCGGTCGGGCTGAACGGGGGGTTCGTGCACACAGCCCAGCTTGGAGCGAACGACCT
ACACCGAACTGAGATACCTACAGCGTGAGCTATGAGAAAGCGCCACGCTTCCCGAAGGGAGAAAGGCGGA
CAGGTATCCGGTAAGCGGCAGGGTCGGAACAGGAGAGCGCACGAGGGAGCTTCCAGGGGGAAACGCCTGG
TATCTTTATAGTCCTGTCGGGTTTCGCCACCTCTGACTTGAGCGTCGATTTTTGTGATGCTCGTCAGGGG
GGCGGAGCCTATGGAAAAACGCCAGCAACGCGGCCTTTTTACGGTTCCTGGCCTTTTGCTGGCCTTTTGC
TCACATGGCTCGACAGATCT
Features (pLannotate 1.2.2; 20 found; start..end, strand, type, name):
    140..517     +  enhancer       CMV enhancer: human cytomegalovirus immediate early enhancer
    518..729     +  promoter       CMV promoter: human cytomegalovirus (CMV) immediate early promoter
    890..1022    +  intron         chimeric intron: chimera between introns from human β-globin and immunoglobulin heavy chain genes
   1067..1085    +  promoter       T7 promoter: promoter for bacteriophage T7 RNA polymerase
   1095..1202    +  CDS            N (fragment): REGN_LAMBD - Experimental evidence at protein level: Swiss-Prot protein existence level 1. Plays a role as a transcriptional antitermination factor that allows the virus to initiate its lytic phase. Activates expression of the delayed viral early genes by modifying host RNA polymerase (RNAP) into a form that is resistant to termination signals. This antitermination function requires the host NusA protein which serves to stabilize the interaction between antitermination protein N and host RNA polymerase. From Escherichia phage lambda (Bacteriophage lambda).
   1212..5414    +  CDS            EDC4: EDC4_HUMAN - Also known as HEDLS. Experimental evidence at protein level: Swiss-Prot protein existence level 1. In the process of mRNA degradation, seems to play a role in mRNA decapping. Component of a complex containing DCP2 and DCP1A which functions in decapping of ARE-containing mRNAs. Promotes complex formation between DCP1A and DCP2. Enhances the catalytic activity of DCP2 (in vitro). From Homo sapiens (Human).
   5429..5446    -  promoter       T3 promoter (fragment): promoter for bacteriophage T3 RNA polymerase
   5464..5585    -  polyA_signal   SV40 poly(A) signal: SV40 polyadenylation signal
   5608..5676    -  CDS            large T antigen (fragment): large T antigen from SV40 (simian virus 40)
   5700..5767    +  CDS            lacZα (fragment): LacZα fragment of β-galactosidase; lacZ fragment
   5771..6199    +  rep_origin     f1 ori (sequence partly withheld): f1 bacteriophage origin of replication; arrow indicates direction of (+) strand synthesis
   6227..6278    -  misc_feature   bom (fragment): basis of mobility region from pBR322
   6343..6700    +  promoter       SV40 promoter: SV40 enhancer and early promoter
   6751..7542    +  CDS            neo: KKA2_KLEPN - Also known as kan, nptII. Experimental evidence at protein level: Swiss-Prot protein existence level 1. Resistance to kanamycin, neomycin, paromomycin, ribostamycin, butirosin and gentamicin B. From Klebsiella pneumoniae.
   7609..7657    +  polyA_signal   poly(A) signal: synthetic polyadenylation signal
   7677..7731    -  misc_feature   bom (fragment): basis of mobility region from pBR322
   7833..7868    -  CDS            rop (fragment): Rop protein, which maintains plasmids at low copy number; rop
   7963..8067    +  promoter       AmpR promoter: bla
   8068..8928    +  CDS            AmpR: β-lactamase; bla; confers resistance to ampicillin, carbenicillin, and related antibiotics
   9099..9687    +  rep_origin     ori: high-copy-number ColE1/pMB1/pBR322/pUC origin of replication
