[The description below was written by a language model from this plasmid's Addgene catalogue record and pLannotate feature annotations shown in this document.]
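Description:
pCIneo-lambdaN-HA-HsEDC4 is a 9,760 bp mammalian expression plasmid built on the Promega pCIneo backbone, which the depositors modified to carry an N-terminal lambdaN-HA tag. It is maintained in E. coli at high copy through a ColE1/pUC-type origin and selected with ampicillin via the β-lactamase gene. An f1 origin is also present and allows single-stranded DNA production. For mammalian cells, the backbone carries a neomycin phosphotransferase cassette driven by the SV40 enhancer/early promoter and ending in a synthetic poly(A) signal, which permits G418 selection of stable transfectants.

The expression unit consists of the human CMV immediate-early enhancer and promoter, followed by a chimeric β-globin/immunoglobulin intron that generally improves transcript processing and expression. A T7 promoter lies just upstream of the coding region, and a partial T3 promoter flanks it downstream. The open reading frame begins with a fragment of the bacteriophage lambda N protein, the short peptide that binds boxB RNA hairpins. According to the catalogue it continues with an HA epitope, which the feature table does not annotate separately. This is fused to full-length human EDC4 (also called Ge-1 or HEDLS), a roughly 4.2 kb insert cloned between EcoRI and NotI, and an SV40 polyadenylation signal terminates the transcript.

EDC4 is a decapping enhancer that promotes assembly of the DCP1–DCP2 complex and stimulates DCP2 activity. The lambdaN tag is typically used to tether a protein to a boxB-containing reporter mRNA so that its effect on mRNA stability or translation can be measured, and the HA tag allows detection and immunoprecipitation. The record itself states only that the plasmid expresses tagged EDC4 in mammalian cells, in connection with work on metazoan decapping complexes.
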