Addgene plasmid #66597: pCIneo-lambdaN-HA-HsEDC4
Purpose: Expresses lambdaN-HA-tagged EDC4 in mammalian cells
Depositing lab: Elisa Izaurralde. Depositing organization: Max Planck Institute for Developmental Biology. Publication: DCP1 forms asymmetric trimers to assemble into active mRNA decapping complexes in metazoa. Tritschler F, Braun JE, Motz C, Igreja C, Haas G, Truffault V, Izaurralde E, Weichenrieder O. Proc Natl Acad Sci U S A. 2009 Dec 22. 106(51):21591-6. 10.1073/pnas.0909871106 PubMed 19966221.
Backbone
  Vector backbone: pCIneo
  Backbone manufacturer: Promega
  Backbone size w/o insert (bp): 5554
  Total vector size (bp): 9760
  Modifications to backbone: introduced a lambdaN-HA-tag
  Vector type: Mammalian Expression
Growth in bacteria
  Bacterial resistance: Ampicillin, 100 μg/mL
  Growth temperature: 37°C
  Growth strain: DH5alpha
  Copy number: High Copy
Gene/Insert
  Gene/Insert name: EDC4 (alt names: Ge-1; Hedl5; RCD8)
  Species: H. sapiens (human)
  Insert size (bp): 4206
  GenBank ID: NM_014329.4
  Entrez Gene: EDC4 (a.k.a. GE1, Ge-1, HEDL5, HEDLS, RCD-8, RCD8)
  Promoter: CMV
  Tag / fusion protein: lambdaN-HA (N terminal on backbone)
  Cloning method: Restriction Enzyme; 5′ cloning site EcoRI (not destroyed); 3′ cloning site NotI (not destroyed)
  Sequencing primers: 5′ CMV-forw
Terms and licenses: Academic/Nonprofit Terms; Industry Terms: Not Available to Industry
How to cite: pCIneo-lambdaN-HA-HsEDC4 was a gift from Elisa Izaurralde (Addgene plasmid # 66597 ; http://n2t.net/addgene:66597 ; RRID:Addgene_66597)
