>Addgene plasmid #66597 | pCIneo-lambdaN-HA-HsEDC4 | addgene partial sequence | sequence record 117118 | EBV-rev 5'-GTGGTTTGTCCAAACTCATC-3'
AGCATTAACCCTCACTAAAGGGAAGCGGCCGCCTAAGGGAGGCTGGGGGTCACGAGGCCATGCAGCATGA
GGCTGAGACGCCGAGCTGCTTTGCCAAGTGAGTTGTGTGGCTCAGCCTGCAGGAACTGAAAAAGCTTTTG
GCGCACCTGGGCCATAACGGAGCCCATGTGGTCCCGAGTGATGGGGTCACTGTGGTCCAGGTGCATCACG
GCCTCTTCCAGGTAGCTGAGCTTGAGGTCAGTTCGAGTGCCAAGGTCAGATGCCAGCTGCTGGATGAGGG
AAAGGAGCACAGGCTGGGAGAGCGGGCAGGGTGGCTGCCCAAAAACCTGGGCTGGGTCCACAGTTTCACA
CACATACAGCACCAGGTTCAGGTCAGCAGCTGTCAGCGCCTGCTGGAAGGCCTGATTGAGGTGGCCCTGC
TGCAGCAGCTGCAGGATATGGGCTTGCTGGGCCTGGCAGTCAAGGTGGGCAGAGGGGACAGGTGTGCCAG
CAGCTGAGCGCATGGCCTGCATGATGCTGGAGGTGACGGCGGCCTGCTGCTCCTTGAGCGCCACACTCAC
CTCACCCTTAACGATGCGCTGTACCTGTGCTAAAATGGACTCCTGCAGGCTGCCCACAGCCACATGCAGC
TGGTGCTGCACCTCAGCACGAACACTGCCGGCCACGGTGGCTGCCATCTGCTCAGTGGCACTCTGCAGTG
TGCTGACCAGGCCCCGCAGCTGGGCTAGCACAGGCTCCCTGGCCTCCTGTTCCCGTGCCTTCCGGCTCTT
CATGTGGCTTTCTAGCTGCTGCAAGTATTCCTGTGTCCCCAGCCGGAAGCTATCATTGATTTGCTGGAAC
ATGGCCTGGCAGCTCTTCTCAAAGGCCGGCAGCACCACACTCTGGAAGGC
