>Addgene plasmid #66597 | pCIneo-lambdaN-HA-HsEDC4 | addgene partial sequence | sequence record 117120 | LNCX 5'-AGCTCGTTTAGTGAACCGTCAGATC-3'
TTATCACAGTTAAATTGCTAACGCAGTCAGTGCTTCTGACACAACAGTCTCGAACTTAAGCTGCAGTGAC
TCTCTTAAGGTAGCCTTGCAGAAGTTGGTCGTGAGGCACTGGGCAGGTAAGTATCAAGGTTACAAGACAG
GTTTAAGGAGACCAATAGAAACTGGGCTTGTCGAGACAGAGAAGACTCTTGCGTTTCTGATAGGCACCTA
TTGGTCTTACTGACATCCACTTTGCCTTTCTCTCCACAGGTGTCCACTCCCAGTTCAATTACAGCTCTTA
AGGCTAGAGTACTTAATACGACTCACTATAGGCTAGCCACCATGGACGCACAAACACGACGACGTGAGCG
TCGCGCTGAGAAACAAGCTCAATGGAAAGCTGCAAACCCACCGCTCGAGAATTCAATGGCTTACCCATAC
GATGTTCCAGATTACGCTATGGCCTCCTGCGCGAGCATCGACATCGAGGACGCCACGCAGCACCTGCGGG
ACATCCTCAAGCTGGACCGGCCCGCGGGCGGCCCCAGTGCAGAGAGCCCACGGCCATCCAGTGCCTACAA
TGGGGACCTCAATGGACTTCTGGTCCCAGACCCGCTCTGCTCAGGTGATAGTACCTCAGCAAACAAGACT
GGTCTTCGGACCATGCCACCCATTAACCTGCAAGAGAAGCAGGTCATCTGTCTCTCAGGAGATGATAGCT
CCACCTGCATTGGGATTTTGGCCAAGGAGGTGGAGATTGTGGCTAGCAGTGACTCTAGCATTTCAAGCAA
GGCCCGGGGAAGCAACAAGGTGAAAATTCAGCCTGTCGCCAAGTATGACTGGGAACAGAAGTACTACTAT
GGCAACCTGATTGCTGTGTCTAACTCCTTCTTGGCCTATGCCATTCGGGCTGCCAACAATGGCTCTGCCA
TGGTGCGGGTGATCAGCGTCAGCACTT
